Addgene plasmid #73241: FKBP1B
Purpose: Bacterial expression for structure determination; may not be full ORF
Depositing lab: Nicola Burgess-Brown. Depositing organization: University of Oxford.
Backbone
  Vector backbone: pNIC28-Bsa4
  Backbone manufacturer: SGC, Addgene Plasmid #26103
  Vector type: Bacterial Expression
Growth in bacteria
  Bacterial resistance: Kanamycin, 50 μg/mL
  Growth temperature: 37°C
  Growth strain: DH5alpha
  Copy number: Low Copy
Gene/Insert
  Gene/Insert name: FKBP1B (alt names: FKBP1BA-c001; gi|4758380)
  Species: H. sapiens (human)
  Insert size (bp): 418
  Entrez Gene: FKBP1B (a.k.a. FKBP12.6, FKBP1L, OTK4, PKBP1L, PPIase)
  Promoter: T7
  Tag / fusion protein: His-6-TEV (N terminal on backbone)
  Cloning method: Ligation Independent Cloning
  Sequencing primers: 5′ T7; 3′ T7 terminal
Terms and licenses: Academic/Nonprofit Terms; Industry Terms: Not Available to Industry
Depositor comments: Use BL21(DE3)-R3-pRARE2 for protein expression. See also 4C02: http://www.thesgc.org/structures/4C02
How to cite: FKBP1B was a gift from Nicola Burgess-Brown (Addgene plasmid # 73241 ; http://n2t.net/addgene:73241 ; RRID:Addgene_73241)
