[The description below was written by a language model from this plasmid's Addgene catalogue record.]
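Description:
FKBP1B is a bacterial expression plasmid built on the pNIC28-Bsa4 backbone from the Structural Genomics Consortium, a vector designed for ligation-independent cloning of targets intended for recombinant protein production in E. coli. It is maintained under kanamycin selection and is recorded as low copy. The record does not name the origin of replication, and no feature table is available, so finer details of the backbone cannot be confirmed here.

The insert is a 418 bp fragment of human FKBP1B, also known as FKBP12.6, a small member of the FK506-binding protein family with peptidyl-prolyl isomerase activity. The depositor notes that the construct was designed for structure determination and may not encode the full open reading frame, so the exact boundaries should be checked against the sequence before assuming a complete native protein. Expression is driven by a T7 promoter, which requires a host supplying T7 RNA polymerase, such as a DE3 lysogen. The depositor recommends a BL21(DE3) derivative carrying a rare-codon tRNA plasmid for protein expression, whereas a standard cloning strain is used for propagation.

The backbone contributes an N-terminal hexahistidine tag followed by a TEV protease recognition site. This allows the fusion protein to be captured by immobilised metal affinity chromatography, after which the tag can be cleaved to leave a near-native protein suitable for crystallisation or biophysical work. The depositor comments link the construct to a deposited structure, consistent with its intended use in producing purified FKBP1B for structural and biochemical studies.
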