>Addgene plasmid #73241 | FKBP1B | depositor partial sequence | sequence record 134755 | insert
ATGCACCATCATCATCATCATTCTTCTGGTGTAGATCTGGGTACCGAGAACCTGTACTTCCAATCCATGG
GCGTGGAGATCGAGACCATCTCCCCCGGAGACGGAAGGACATTCCCCAAGAAGGGCCAAACGTGTGTGGT
GCACTACACAGGAATGCTCCAAAATGGGAAGAAGTTTGATTCATCCAGAGACAGAAACAAACCTTTCAAG
TTCAGAATTGGCAAACAGGAAGTCATCAAAGGTTTTGAAGAGGGTGCAGCCCAGATGAGCTTGGGGCAGA
GGGCGAAGCTGACCTGCACCCCTGATGTGGCATATGGAGCCACGGGCCACCCCGGTGTCATCCCTCCCAA
TGCCACCCTCATCTTTGACGTGGAGCTGCTCAACTTAGAGTGACAGTAAAGGTGGATACGGATCCGAA
