>Addgene plasmid #73241 | FKBP1B | addgene partial sequence | sequence record 142724 | t7 5'-TAATACGACTCACTATAGGG-3'
ACTTTAAGAAGGAGATATACATATGCACCATCATCATCATCATTCTTCTGGTGTAGATCTGGGTACCGAG
AACCTGTACTTCCAATCCATGGGCGTGGAGATCGAGACCATCTCCCCCGGAGACGGAAGGACATTCCCCA
AGAAGGGCCAAACGTGTGTGGTGCACTACACAGGAATGCTCCAAAATGGGAAGAAGTTTGATTCATCCAG
AGACAGAAACAAACCTTTCAAGTTCAGAATTGGCAAACAGGAAGTCATCAAAGGTTTTGAAGAGGGTGCA
GCCCAGATGAGCTTGGGGCAGAGGGCGAAGCTGACCTGCACCCCTGATGTGGCATATGGAGCCACGGGCC
ACCCCGGTGTCATCCCTCCCAATGCCACCCTCATCTTTGACGTGGAGCTGCTCAACTTAGAGTGACAGTA
AAGGTGGATACGGATCCGAATTCGAGCTCCGTCGACAAGCTTGCGGCCGCACTCGAGCACCACCACCACC
ACCACTGAGATCCGGCTGCTAACAAAGCCCGAAAGGAAGCTGAGTTGGCTGCTGCCACCGCTGAGCAATA
ACTAGCATAACCCCTTGGGGCCTCTAAACGGGTCTTGAGGGGTTTTTTGCTGAAAGGAGGAACTATATCC
GGATTGGCGAATGGG
[124 nt withheld, positions 646-769]
CGCCGGCTTTCCCCGTCA
