>Addgene plasmid #73241 | FKBP1B | addgene partial sequence | sequence record 142726 | T7term 5'-GCTAGTTATTGCTCAGCGG-3'
TAGCAGCCGGATCTCAGTGGTGGTGGTGGTGGTGCTCGAGTGCGGCCGCAAGCTTGTCGACGGAGCTCGA
ATTCGGATCCGTATCCACCTTTACTGTCACTCTAAGTTGAGCAGCTCCACGTCAAAGATGAGGGTGGCAT
TGGGAGGGATGACACCGGGGTGGCCCGTGGCTCCATATGCCACATCAGGGGTGCAGGTCAGCTTCGCCCT
CTGCCCCAAGCTCATCTGGGCTGCACCCTCTTCAAAACCTTTGATGACTTCCTGTTTGCCAATTCTGAAC
TTGAAAGGTTTGTTTCTGTCTCTGGATGAATCAAACTTCTTCCCATTTTGGAGCATTCCTGTGTAGTGCA
CCACACACGTTTGGCCCTTCTTGGGGAATGTCCTTCCGTCTCCGGGGGAGATGGTCTCGATCTCCACGCC
CATGGATTGGAAGTACAGGTTCTCGGTACCCAGATCTACACCAGAAGAATGATGATGATGATGGTGCATA
TGTATATCTCCTTCTTAAAGTTAAACAAAATTATTTCTAGAGGGGAATTGTTATCCGCTCACAATTCCCC
TATAGTGAGTCGTATTAATTTCGCGGGATCGAGATCTCGATCCTCTACGCCGGACGCATCGTGGCCGGCA
TCACCGGCGCCACAGGTGCGGTTGCTGGCGCCTATATCGCCGACATCACCGATGGGGAAGATCGGGCTCG
CCACTTCGGGCTCATGAGCGCTTGTTTCGGCGTGGGTATGGTGGCAGGCCCCGTGGCCGGGGGACTGTTG
GGCGCCATCTCCTTGCATGCACCATTCCTTGCG
